Addgene plasmid #87459: HD-2
Purpose: For library amplification of fragment HD-2
Depositing lab: Steve Pollard. Depositing organization: University of Edinburgh. Publication: STAR: a simple TAL effector assembly reaction using isothermal assembly. Gogolok S, Garcia-Diaz C, Pollard SM. Sci Rep. 2016 Sep 12;6:33209. doi: 10.1038/srep33209. PubMed 27615025.
Backbone
  Vector backbone: pMA-T
  Backbone manufacturer: Life Technologies
  Vector type: TALEN, Synthetic Biology ; TALE DBD library preparation
Growth in bacteria
  Bacterial resistance: Ampicillin, 100 μg/mL
  Growth temperature: 37°C
  Growth strain: DH5alpha
  Copy number: High Copy
Gene/Insert
  Gene/Insert name: HD-2
  Species: Synthetic
  Cloning method: Unknown
Terms and licenses: Academic/Nonprofit Terms; Industry Terms: Not Available to Industry
How to cite: HD-2 was a gift from Steve Pollard (Addgene plasmid # 87459 ; http://n2t.net/addgene:87459 ; RRID:Addgene_87459)
