[The description below was written by a language model from this plasmid's Addgene catalogue record and pLannotate feature annotations shown in this document.]
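Description:
HD-2 is a small (about 2.5 kb) bacterial storage plasmid built on the commercial gene-synthesis backbone pMA-T. It carries a synthetic DNA fragment that serves as one building block of a TAL effector DNA-binding-domain library. The catalogue classifies it under TALEN and synthetic biology tools for TALE DBD library preparation, and its stated purpose is to act as a source for amplifying fragment HD-2. The name suggests a TALE repeat module carrying the HD repeat-variable diresidue, which conventionally specifies cytosine recognition, with the number likely marking a position or variant in the assembly scheme. The record does not spell this out. The associated method assembles TAL effector arrays by isothermal assembly of such fragments.

The plasmid is maintained in E. coli through a high-copy ColE1/pUC-type origin and selected with ampicillin, using a β-lactamase gene driven by its own bla promoter. The remaining annotations are backbone remnants: partial M13 origin, lacZα, lacI and RSF origin sequences, all flagged as fragments and unlikely to be functional, plus a T7 promoter. The synthetic HD-2 insert is not annotated in the feature table. It may lie in the unannotated stretch downstream of the T7 promoter, although the record gives neither its coordinates nor the cloning method. No eukaryotic promoter, reporter or selection marker is present, so the construct is not an expression vector. It serves as a template from which the repeat fragment is amplified for downstream TALE assembly.
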