Features (pLannotate 1.2.2; 8 found; start..end, strand, type, name):
      3..134     -  rep_origin     M13 ori (fragment): M13 bacteriophage origin of replication; arrow indicates direction of (+) strand synthesis
    155..311     -  CDS            lacZα (fragment): LacZα fragment of β-galactosidase; lacZ fragment
    320..338     +  promoter       T7 promoter: promoter for bacteriophage T7 RNA polymerase
    570..617     -  CDS            lacI (fragment): lac repressor; lacI; The lac repressor binds to the lac operator to inhibit transcription in E. coli. This inhibition can be relieved by adding lactose or isopropyl-β-D-thiogalactopyranoside (IPTG).
    654..694     -  rep_origin     RSF ori (fragment): Plasmids containing the RSF 1030 origin of replication can be propagated in E. coli cells that contain additional plasmids with compatible origins.
    772..1360    -  rep_origin     ori: high-copy-number ColE1/pMB1/pBR322/pUC origin of replication
   1531..2391    -  CDS            AmpR: β-lactamase; bla; confers resistance to ampicillin, carbenicillin, and related antibiotics
   2392..2496    -  promoter       AmpR promoter: bla
>Addgene plasmid #87459 | HD-2 | addgene full sequence | sequence record 174670 | Addgene NGS Result
CTAAATTGTAAGCGTTAATATTTTGTTAAAATTCGCGTTAAATTTTTGTTAAATCAGCTCATTTTTTAAC
CAATAGGCCGAAATCGGCAAAATCCCTTATAAATCAAAAGAATAGACCGAGATAGGGTTGAGTGGCCGCT
ACAGGGCGCTCCCATTCGCCATTCAGGCTGCGCAACTGTTGGGAAGGGCGTTTCGGTGCGGGCCTCTTCG
CTATTACGCCAGCTGGCGAAAGGGGGATGTGCTGCAAGGCGATTAAGTTGGGTAACGCCAGGGTTTTCCC
AGTCACGACGTTGTAAAACGACGGCCAGTGAGCGCGACGTAATACGACTCACTATAGGGCGAATTGGCGG
AAGGCCGTCAAGGCCACGTGTCTTGTCCAGAGCTCGTATCCTGCAGTTAACACCAGAACAGGTCGTTGCA
ATCGCGTCGCACGACGGGGGAAAGCAAGCCCTGGAAACCGTGCAAAGGTTGTTGCCGGTTCTATGTCAGG
CGCACGGCTTAACTCCAGACCAGGTGGTACTGCAGGATACGGTACCTGGAGCACAAGACTGGCCTCATGG
GCCTTCCGCTCACTGCCCGCTTTCCAGTCGGGAAACCTGTCGTGCCAGCTGCATTAACATGGTCATAGCT
GTTTCCTTGCGTATTGGGCGCTCTCCGCTTCCTCGCTCACTGACTCGCTGCGCTCGGTCGTTCGGGTAAA
GCCTGGGGTGCCTAATGAGCAAAAGGCCAGCAAAAGGCCAGGAACCGTAAAAAGGCCGCGTTGCTGGCGT
TTTTCCATAGGCTCCGCCCCCCTGACGAGCATCACAAAAATCGACGCTCAAGTCAGAGGTGGCGAAACCC
GACAGGACTATAAAGATACCAGGCGTTTCCCCCTGGAAGCTCCCTCGTGCGCTCTCCTGTTCCGACCCTG
CCGCTTACCGGATACCTGTCCGCCTTTCTCCCTTCGGGAAGCGTGGCGCTTTCTCATAGCTCACGCTGTA
GGTATCTCAGTTCGGTGTAGGTCGTTCGCTCCAAGCTGGGCTGTGTGCACGAACCCCCCGTTCAGCCCGA
CCGCTGCGCCTTATCCGGTAACTATCGTCTTGAGTCCAACCCGGTAAGACACGACTTATCGCCACTGGCA
GCAGCCACTGGTAACAGGATTAGCAGAGCGAGGTATGTAGGCGGTGCTACAGAGTTCTTGAAGTGGTGGC
CTAACTACGGCTACACTAGAAGAACAGTATTTGGTATCTGCGCTCTGCTGAAGCCAGTTACCTTCGGAAA
AAGAGTTGGTAGCTCTTGATCCGGCAAACAAACCACCGCTGGTAGCGGTGGTTTTTTTGTTTGCAAGCAG
CAGATTACGCGCAGAAAAAAAGGATCTCAAGAAGATCCTTTGATCTTTTCTACGGGGTCTGACGCTCAGT
GGAACGAAAACTCACGTTAAGGGATTTTGGTCATGAGATTATCAAAAAGGATCTTCACCTAGATCCTTTT
AAATTAAAAATGAAGTTTTAAATCAATCTAAAGTATATATGAGTAAACTTGGTCTGACAGTTACCAATGC
TTAATCAGTGAGGCACCTATCTCAGCGATCTGTCTATTTCGTTCATCCATAGTTGCCTGACTCCCCGTCG
TGTAGATAACTACGATACGGGAGGGCTTACCATCTGGCCCCAGTGCTGCAATGATACCGCGAGAACCACG
CTCACCGGCTCCAGATTTATCAGCAATAAACCAGCCAGCCGGAAGGGCCGAGCGCAGAAGTGGTCCTGCA
ACTTTATCCGCCTCCATCCAGTCTATTAATTGTTGCCGGGAAGCTAGAGTAAGTAGTTCGCCAGTTAATA
GTTTGCGCAACGTTGTTGCCATTGCTACAGGCATCGTGGTGTCACGCTCGTCGTTTGGTATGGCTTCATT
CAGCTCCGGTTCCCAACGATCAAGGCGAGTTACATGATCCCCCATGTTGTGCAAAAAAGCGGTTAGCTCC
TTCGGTCCTCCGATCGTTGTCAGAAGTAAGTTGGCCGCAGTGTTATCACTCATGGTTATGGCAGCACTGC
ATAATTCTCTTACTGTCATGCCATCCGTAAGATGCTTTTCTGTGACTGGTGAGTACTCAACCAAGTCATT
CTGAGAATAGTGTATGCGGCGACCGAGTTGCTCTTGCCCGGCGTCAATACGGGATAATACCGCGCCACAT
AGCAGAACTTTAAAAGTGCTCATCATTGGAAAACGTTCTTCGGGGCGAAAACTCTCAAGGATCTTACCGC
TGTTGAGATCCAGTTCGATGTAACCCACTCGTGCACCCAACTGATCTTCAGCATCTTTTACTTTCACCAG
CGTTTCTGGGTGAGCAAAAACAGGAAGGCAAAATGCCGCAAAAAAGGGAATAAGGGCGACACGGAAATGT
TGAATACTCATACTCTTCCTTTTTCAATATTATTGAAGCATTTATCAGGGTTATTGTCTCATGAGCGGAT
ACATATTTGAATGTATTTAGAAAAATAAACAAATAGGGGTTCCGCGCACATTTCCCCGAAAAGTGCCAC
