>Addgene plasmid #87459 | HD-2 | depositor partial sequence | sequence record 170568 | HD-2 RVD flanked by BciVI sites
GTATCCTGCAGTTAACACCAGAACAGGTCGTTGCAATCGCGTCGCACGACGGGGGAAAGCAAGCCCTGGA
AACCGTGCAAAGGTTGTTGCCGGTTCTATGTCAGGCGCACGGCTTAACTCCAGACCAGGTGGTACTGCAG
GATAC
